>Addgene plasmid #101224 | pHR-FUSN-mCh-Cry2olig | addgene full sequence | sequence record 201898 | Addgene NGS Result
CGGATCTCGACGGTATCGCCAAATGGCAGTATTCATCCACAATTTTAAAAGAAAAGGGGGGATTGGGGGG
TACAGTGCAGGGGAAAGAATAGTAGACATAATAGCAACAGACATACAAACTAAAGAATTACAAAAACAAA
TTACAAAAATTCAAAATTTTCGGGTTTATTACAGGGACAGCAGAGATCCAGTTTGGATCGATAAGCTTGA
TATCGAATTCCTGCAGCCCCGATAAAATAAAAGATTTTATTTAGTCTCCAGAAAAAGGGGGGAATGAAAG
ACCCCACCTGTAGGTTTGGCAAGCTAGCTGCAGTAACGCCATTTTGCAAGGCATGGAAAAATACCAAACC
AAGAATAGAGAAGTTCAGATCAAGGGCGGGTACATGAAAATAGCTAACGTTGGGCCAAACAGGATATCTG
CGGTGAGCAGTTTCGGCCCCGGCCCGGGGCCAAGAACAGATGGTCACCGCAGTTTCGGCCCCGGCCCGAG
GCCAAGAACAGATGGTCCCCAGATATGGCCCAACCCTCAGCAGTTTCTTAAGACCCATCAGATGTTTCCA
GGCTCCCCCAAGGACCTGAAATGACCCTGCGCCTTATTTGAATTAACCAATCAGCCTGCTTCTCGCTTCT
GTTCGCGCGCTTCTGCTTCCCGAGCTCTATAAAAGAGCTCACAACCCCTCACTCGGCGCGCCAGTCCTCC
GACAGACTGAGTCGCCCGGGGGGGATCTGGAGCTCTCGAGAATTCTCACGCGTCAAGTGGAGCAAGGCAG
GTGGACAGTGGATCCGGAGCTACCATGGCCTCAAACGATTATACCCAACAAGCAACCCAAAGCTATGGGG
CCTACCCCACCCAGCCCGGGCAGGGCTATTCCCAGCAGAGCAGTCAGCCCTACGGACAGCAGAGTTACAG
TGGTTATAGCCAGTCCACGGACACTTCAGGCTATGGCCAGAGCAGCTATTCTTCTTATGGCCAGAGCCAG
AACACAGGCTATGGAACTCAGTCAACTCCCCAGGGATATGGCTCGACTGGCGGCTATGGCAGTAGCCAGA
GCTCCCAATCGTCTTACGGGCAGCAGTCCTCCTATCCTGGCTATGGCCAGCAGCCAGCTCCCAGCAGCAC
CTCGGGAAGTTACGGTAGCAGTTCTCAGAGCAGCAGCTATGGGCAGCCCCAGAGTGGGAGCTACAGCCAG
CAGCCTAGCTATGGTGGACAGCAGCAAAGCTATGGACAGCAGCAAAGCTATAATCCCCCTCAGGGCTATG
GACAGCAGAACCAGTACAACAGCAGCAGTGGTGGTGGAGGTGGAGGTGGAGGTGGAGGTAACTATGGCCA
AGATCAATCCTCCATGAGTAGTGGTGGTGGCAGTGGTGGCGGTTATGGCAATCAAGACCAGAGTGGTGGA
GGTGGCAGCGGTGGCTATGGACAGCAGGACCGTGGAGGTGGAGGAATGGTGTCTAAAGGCGAGGAGGATA
ACATGGCTATAATCAAGGAATTTATGAGGTTCAAGGTGCATATGGAGGGATCTGTGAACGGTCACGAGTT
CGAAATCGAGGGCGAAGGCGAGGGGCGACCCTATGAAGGGACACAGACGGCCAAACTGAAGGTGACCAAG
GGTGGCCCCCTGCCTTTCGCCTGGGACATCCTGTCACCCCAGTTTATGTACGGCTCTAAGGCTTACGTTA
AGCACCCTGCCGATATTCCGGACTACTTGAAACTGAGCTTCCCTGAAGGGTTCAAGTGGGAACGGGTAAT
GAATTTTGAGGATGGCGGTGTAGTCACAGTTACCCAGGACAGCTCTCTTCAGGACGGAGAATTTATCTAT
AAGGTTAAACTTCGGGGCACTAACTTCCCATCAGACGGCCCCGTGATGCAGAAGAAAACTATGGGCTGGG
AAGCCAGCTCAGAACGCATGTATCCCGAGGACGGAGCACTGAAGGGAGAAATCAAGCAGCGACTCAAGCT
GAAGGATGGGGGACATTATGATGCTGAGGTCAAAACCACCTATAAGGCCAAGAAACCCGTTCAGCTTCCT
GGGGCATACAACGTGAATATCAAACTGGATATTACATCCCATAACGAAGACTATACCATCGTGGAACAGT
ACGAGCGGGCCGAGGGCAGACATAGCACAGGGGGCATGGATGAATTGTACAAGGCGGCCACGCGTATGAA
GATGGACAAAAAGACTATAGTTTGGTTTAGAAGAGACCTAAGGATTGAGGATAATCCTGCATTAGCAGCA
GCTGCTCACGAAGGATCTGTTTTTCCTGTCTTCATTTGGTGTCCTGAAGAAGAAGGACAGTTTTATCCTG
GAAGAGCTTCAAGATGGTGGATGAAACAATCACTTGCTCACTTATCTCAATCCTTGAAGGCTCTTGGATC
TGACCTCACTTTAATCAAAACCCACAACACGATTTCAGCGATCTTGGATTGTATCCGCGTTACCGGTGCT
ACAAAAGTCGTCTTTAACCACCTCTATGATCCTGTTTCGTTAGTTCGGGACCATACCGTAAAGGAGAAGC
TGGTGGAACGTGGGATCTCTGTGCAAAGCTACAATGGAGATCTATTGTATGAACCGTGGGAGATATACTG
CGAAAAGGGCAAACCTTTTACGAGTTTCAATTCTTACTGGAAGAAATGCTTAGATATGTCGATTGAATCC
GTTATGCTTCCTCCTCCTTGGCGGTTGATGCCAATAACTGCAGCGGCTGAAGCGATTTGGGCGTGTTCGA
TTGAAGAACTAGGGCTGGAGAATGAGGCCGAGAAACCGAGCAATGCGTTGTTAACTAGAGCTTGGTCTCC
AGGATGGAGCAATGCTGATAAGTTACTAAATGAGTTCATCGAGAAGCAGTTGATAGATTATGCAAAGAAC
AGCAAGAAAGTTGTTGGGAATTCTACTTCACTACTTTCTCCGTATCTCCATTTCGGGGAAATAAGCGTCA
GACACGTTTTCCAGTGTGCCCGGATGAAACAAATTATATGGGCAAGAGATAAGAACAGTGAAGGAGAAGA
AAGTGCAGATCTTTTTCTTAGGGGAATCGGTTTAAGAGAGTATTCTCGGTATATATGTTTCAACTTCCCG
TTTACTCACGAGCAATCGTTGTTGAGTCATCTTCGGTTTTTCCCTTGGGATGCTGATGTTGATAAGTTCA
AGGCCTGGAGACAAGGCAGGACCGGTTATCCGTTGGTGGATGCCGGAATGAGAGAGCTTTGGGCTACCGG
ATGGATGCATAACAGAATAAGAGTGATTGTTTCAAGCTTTGCTGTGAAGTTTCTTCTCCTTCCATGGAAA
TGGGGAATGAAGTATTTCTGGGATACACTTTTGGATGCTGATTTGGAATGTGACATCCTTGGCTGGCAGT
ATATCTCTGGGAGTATCCCCGATGGCCACGAGCTTGATCGCTTGGACAATCCCGCGTTACAAGGCGCCAA
ATATGACCCAGAAGGTGAGTACATAAGGCAATGGCTTCCCGAGCTTGCGAGATTGCCAACTGAATGGATC
CATCATCCATGGGACGCTCCTTTAACCGTACTCAAAGCTTCTGGTGTGGAACTCGGAACAAACTATGCGA
AACCCATTGTAGACATCGACACAGCTCGTGAGCTACTAGCTAAAGCTATTTCAAGAACCCGTGGAGCACA
GATCATGATCGGAGCAGCAGCCCGGGATCCACCGGTCGCCACCGGTTCAGGGAGCGGATCCGGCTCAGGG
AGTGCGGCCGCAACTCCCACCTGCAACATGCGTGACTGACTGAGGCCGCGACTCTAGAGTCGACCTGCAG
GCATGCAAGCTTGATATCAAGCTTATCGATAATCAACCTCTGGATTACAAAATTTGTGAAAGATTGACTG
GTATTCTTAACTATGTTGCTCCTTTTACGCTATGTGGATACGCTGCTTTAATGCCTTTGTATCATGCTAT
TGCTTCCCGTATGGCTTTCATTTTCTCCTCCTTGTATAAATCCTGGTTGCTGTCTCTTTATGAGGAGTTG
TGGCCCGTTGTCAGGCAACGTGGCGTGGTGTGCACTGTGTTTGCTGACGCAACCCCCACTGGTTGGGGCA
TTGCCACCACCTGTCAGCTCCTTTCCGGGACTTTCGCTTTCCCCCTCCCTATTGCCACGGCGGAACTCAT
CGCCGCCTGCCTTGCCCGCTGCTGGACAGGGGCTCGGCTGTTGGGCACTGACAATTCCGTGGTGTTGTCG
GGGAAATCATCGTCCTTTCCTTGGCTGCTCGCCTGTGTTGCCACCTGGATTCTGCGCGGGACGTCCTTCT
GCTACGTCCCTTCGGCCCTCAATCCAGCGGACCTTCCTTCCCGCGGCCTGCTGCCGGCTCTGCGGCCTCT
TCCGCGTCTTCGCCTTCGCCCTCAGACGAGTCGGATCTCCCTTTGGGCCGCCTCCCCGCATCGATACCGT
CGACCTCGAGGGAATTAATTCGAGCTCGGTACCTTTAAGACCAATGACTTACAAGGCAGCTGTAGATCTT
AGCCACTTTTTAAAAGAAAAGGGGGGACTGGAAGGGCTAATTCACTCCCAACGAAGACAAGATCTGCTTT
TTGCTTGTACTGGGTCTCTCTGGTTAGACCAGATCTGAGCCTGGGAGCTCTCTGGCTAACTAGGGAACCC
ACTGCTTAAGCCTCAATAAAGCTTGCCTTGAGTGCTTCAAGTAGTGTGTGCCCGTCTGTTGTGTGACTCT
GGTAACTAGAGATCCCTCAGACCCTTTTAGTCAGTGTGGAAAATCTCTAGCAGCATCTAGAATTAATTCC
GTGTATTCTATAGTGTCACCTAAATCGTATGTGTATGATACATAAGGTTATGTATTAATTGTAGCCGCGT
TCTAACGACAATATGTACAAGCCTAATTGTGTAGCATCTGGCTTACTGAAGCAGACCCTATCATCTCTCT
CGTAAACTGCCGTCAGAGTCGGTTTGGTTGGACGAACCTTCTGAGTTTCTGGTAACGCCGTCCCGCACCC
GGAAATGGTCAGCGAACCAATCAGCAGGGTCATCGCTAGCCAGATCCTCTACGCCGGACGCATCGTGGCC
GGCATCACCGGCGCCACAGGTGCGGTTGCTGGCGCCTATATCGCCGACATCACCGATGGGGAAGATCGGG
CTCGCCACTTCGGGCTCATGAGCGCTTGTTTCGGCGTGGGTATGGTGGCAGGCCCCGTGGCCGGGGGACT
GTTGGGCGCCATCTCCTTGCATGCACCATTCCTTGCGGCGGCGGTGCTCAACGGCCTCAACCTACTACTG
GGCTGCTTCCTAATGCAGGAGTCGCATAAGGGAGAGCGTCGAATGGTGCACTCTCAGTACAATCTGCTCT
GATGCCGCATAGTTAAGCCAGCCCCGACACCCGCCAACACCCGCTGACGCGCCCTGACGGGCTTGTCTGC
TCCCGGCATCCGCTTACAGACAAGCTGTGACCGTCTCCGGGAGCTGCATGTGTCAGAGGTTTTCACCGTC
ATCACCGAAACGCGCGAGACGAAAGGGCCTCGTGATACGCCTATTTTTATAGGTTAATGTCATGATAATA
ATGGTTTCTTAGACGTCAGGTGGCACTTTTCGGGGAAATGTGCGCGGAACCCCTATTTGTTTATTTTTCT
AAATACATTCAAATATGTATCCGCTCATGAGACAATAACCCTGATAAATGCTTCAATAATATTGAAAAAG
GAAGAGTATGAGTATTCAACATTTCCGTGTCGCCCTTATTCCCTTTTTTGCGGCATTTTGCCTTCCTGTT
TTTGCTCACCCAGAAACGCTGGTGAAAGTAAAAGATGCTGAAGATCAGTTGGGTGCACGAGTGGGTTACA
TCGAACTGGATCTCAACAGCGGTAAGATCCTTGAGAGTTTTCGCCCCGAAGAACGTTTTCCAATGATGAG
CACTTTTAAAGTTCTGCTATGTGGCGCGGTATTATCCCGTATTGACGCCGGGCAAGAGCAACTCGGTCGC
CGCATACACTATTCTCAGAATGACTTGGTTGAGTACTCACCAGTCACAGAAAAGCATCTTACGGATGGCA
TGACAGTAAGAGAATTATGCAGTGCTGCCATAACCATGAGTGATAACACTGCGGCCAACTTACTTCTGAC
AACGATCGGAGGACCGAAGGAGCTAACCGCTTTTTTGCACAACATGGGGGATCATGTAACTCGCCTTGAT
CGTTGGGAACCGGAGCTGAATGAAGCCATACCAAACGACGAGCGTGACACCACGATGCCTGTAGCAATGG
CAACAACGTTGCGCAAACTATTAACTGGCGAACTACTTACTCTAGCTTCCCGGCAACAATTAATAGACTG
GATGGAGGCGGATAAAGTTGCAGGACCACTTCTGCGCTCGGCCCTTCCGGCTGGCTGGTTTATTGCTGAT
AAATCTGGAGCCGGTGAGCGTGGGTCTCGCGGTATCATTGCAGCACTGGGGCCAGATGGTAAGCCCTCCC
GTATCGTAGTTATCTACACGACGGGGAGTCAGGCAACTATGGATGAACGAAATAGACAGATCGCTGAGAT
AGGTGCCTCACTGATTAAGCATTGGTAACTGTCAGACCAAGTTTACTCATATATACTTTAGATTGATTTA
AAACTTCATTTTTAATTTAAAAGGATCTAGGTGAAGATCCTTTTTGATAATCTCATGACCAAAATCCCTT
AACGTGAGTTTTCGTTCCACTGAGCGTCAGACCCCGTAGAAAAGATCAAAGGATCTTCTTGAGATCCTTT
TTTTCTGCGCGTAATCTGCTGCTTGCAAACAAAAAAACCACCGCTACCAGCGGTGGTTTGTTTGCCGGAT
CAAGAGCTACCAACTCTTTTTCCGAAGGTAACTGGCTTCAGCAGAGCGCAGATACCAAATACTGTTCTTC
TAGTGTAGCCGTAGTTAGGCCACCACTTCAAGAACTCTGTAGCACCGCCTACATACCTCGCTCTGCTAAT
CCTGTTACCAGTGGCTGCTGCCAGTGGCGATAAGTCGTGTCTTACCGGGTTGGACTCAAGACGATAGTTA
CCGGATAAGGCGCAGCGGTCGGGCTGAACGGGGGGTTCGTGCACACAGCCCAGCTTGGAGCGAACGACCT
ACACCGAACTGAGATACCTACAGCGTGAGCTATGAGAAAGCGCCACGCTTCCCGAAGGGAGAAAGGCGGA
CAGGTATCCGGTAAGCGGCAGGGTCGGAACAGGAGAGCGCACGAGGGAGCTTCCAGGGGGAAACGCCTGG
TATCTTTATAGTCCTGTCGGGTTTCGCCACCTCTGACTTGAGCGTCGATTTTTGTGATGCTCGTCAGGGG
GGCGGAGCCTATGGAAAAACGCCAGCAACGCGGCCTTTTTACGGTTCCTGGCCTTTTGCTGGCCTTTTGC
TCACATGTTCTTTCCTGCGTTATCCCCTGATTCTGTGGATAACCGTATTACCGCCTTTGAGTGAGCTGAT
ACCGCTCGCCGCAGCCGAACGACCGAGCGCAGCGAGTCAGTGAGCGAGGAAGCGGAAGAGCGCCCAATAC
GCAAACCGCCTCTCCCCGCGCGTTGGCCGATTCATTAATGCAGCTGTGGAATGTGTGTCAGTTAGGGTGT
GGAAAGTCCCCAGGCTCCCCAGCAGGCAGAAGTATGCAAAGCATGCATCTCAATTAGTCAGCAACCAGGT
GTGGAAAGTCCCCAGGCTCCCCAGCAGGCAGAAGTATGCAAAGCATGCATCTCAATTAGTCAGCAACCAT
AGTCCCGCCCCTAACTCCGCCCATCCCGCCCCTAACTCCGCCCAGTTCCGCCCATTCTCCGCCCCATGGC
TGACTAATTTTTTTTATTTATGCAGAGGCCGAGGCCGCCTCGGCCTCTGAGCTATTCCAGAAGTAGTGAG
GAGGCTTTTTTGGAGGCCTAGGCTTTTGCAAAAAGCTTGGACACAAGACAGGCTTGCGAGATATGTTTGA
GAATACCACTTTATCCCGCGTCAGGGAGAGGCAGTGCGTAAAAAGACGCGGACTCATGTGAAATACTGGT
TTTTAGTGCGCCAGATCTCTATAATCTCGCGCAACCTATTTTCCCCTCGAACACTTTTTAAGCCGTAGAT
AAACAGGCTGGGACACTTCACATGAGCGAAAAATACATCGTCACCTGGGACATGTTGCAGATCCATGCAC
GTAAACTCGCAAGCCGACTGATGCCTTCTGAACAATGGAAAGGCATTATTGCCGTAAGCCGTGGCGGTCT
GTACCGGGTGCGTTACTGGCGCGTGAACTGGGTATTCGTCATGTCGATACCGTTTGTATTTCCAGCTACG
ATCACGACAACCAGCGCGAGCTTAAAGTGCTGAAACGCGCAGAAGGCGATGGCGAAGGCTTCATCGTTAT
TGATGACCTGGTGGATACCGGTGGTACTGCGGTTGCGATTCGTGAAATGTATCCAAAAGCGCACTTTGTC
ACCATCTTCGCAAAACCGGCTGGTCGTCCGCTGGTTGATGACTATGTTGTTGATATCCCGCAAGATACCT
GGATTGAACAGCCGTGGGATATGGGCGTCGTATTCGTCCCGCCAATCTCCGGTCGCTAATCTTTTCAACG
CCTGGCACTGCCGGGCGTTGTTCTTTTTAACTTCAGGCGGGTTACAATAGTTTCCAGTAAGTATTCTGGA
GGCTGCATCCATGACACAGGCAAACCTGAGCGAAACCCTGTTCAAACCCCGCTTTAAACATCCTGAAACC
TCGACGCTAGTCCGCCGCTTTAATCACGGCGCACAACCGCCTGTGCAGTCGGCCCTTGATGGTAAAACCA
TCCCTCACTGGTATCGCATGATTAACCGTCTGATGTGGATCTGGCGCGGCATTGACCCACGCGAAATCCT
CGACGTCCAGGCACGTATTGTGATGAGCGATGCCGAACGTACCGACGATGATTTATACGATACGGTGATT
GGCTACCGTGGCGGCAACTGGATTTATGAGTGGGCCCCGGATCTTTGTGAAGGAACCTTACTTCTGTGGT
GTGACATAATTGGACAAACTACCTACAGAGATTTAAAGCTCTAAGGTAAATATAAAATTTTTAAGTGTAT
AATGTGTTAAACTACTGATTCTAATTGTTTGTGTATTTTAGATTCCAACCTATGGAACTGATGAATGGGA
GCAGTGGTGGAATGCCTTTAATGAGGAAAACCTGTTTTGCTCAGAAGAAATGCCATCTAGTGATGATGAG
GCTACTGCTGACTCTCAACATTCTACTCCTCCAAAAAAGAAGAGAAAGGTAGAAGACCCCAAGGACTTTC
CTTCAGAATTGCTAAGTTTTTTGAGTCATGCTGTGTTTAGTAATAGAACTCTTGCTTGCTTTGCTATTTA
CACCACAAAGGAAAAAGCTGCACTGCTATACAAGAAAATTATGGAAAAATATTCTGTAACCTTTATAAGT
AGGCATAACAGTTATAATCATAACATACTGTTTTTTCTTACTCCACACAGGCATAGAGTGTCTGCTATTA
ATAACTATGCTCAAAAATTGTGTACCTTTAGCTTTTTAATTTGTAAAGGGGTTAATAAGGAATATTTGAT
GTATAGTGCCTTGACTAGAGATCATAATCAGCCATACCACATTTGTAGAGGTTTTACTTGCTTTAAAAAA
CCTCCCACACCTCCCCCTGAACCTGAAACATAAAATGAATGCAATTGTTGTTGTTAACTTGTTTATTGCA
GCTTATAATGGTTACAAATAAAGCAATAGCATCACAAATTTCACAAATAAAGCATTTTTTTCACTGCATT
CTAGTTGTGGTTTGTCCAAACTCATCAATGTATCTTATCATGTCTGGATCAACTGGATAACTCAAGCTAA
CCAAAATCATCCCAAACTTCCCACCCCATACCCTATTACCACTGCCAATTACCTGTGGTTTCATTTACTC
TAAACCTGTGATTCCTCTGAATTATTTTCATTTTAAAGAAATTGTATTTGTTAAATATGTACTACAAACT
TAGTAGTTGGAAGGGCTAATTCACTCCCAAAGAAGACAAGATATCCTTGATCTGTGGATCTACCACACAC
AAGGCTACTTCCCTGATTAGCAGAACTACACACCAGGGCCAGGGGTCAGATATCCACTGACCTTTGGATG
GTGCTACAAGCTAGTACCAGTTGAGCCAGATAAGGTAGAAGAGGCCAATAAAGGAGAGAACACCAGCTTG
TTACACCCTGTGAGCCTGCATGGGATGGATGACCCGGAGAGAGAAGTGTTAGAGTGGAGGTTTGACAGCC
GCCTAGCATTTCATCACGTGGCCCGAGAGCTGCATCCGGAGTACTTCAAGAACTGCTGATATCGAGCTTG
CTACAAGGGACTTTCCGCTGGGGACTTTCCAGGGAGGCGTGGCCTGGGCGGGACTGGGGAGTGGCGAGCC
CTCAGATCCTGCATATAAGCAGCTGCTTTTTGCCTGTACTGGGTCTCTCTGGTTAGACCAGATCTGAGCC
TGGGAGCTCTCTGGCTAACTAGGGAACCCACTGCTTAAGCCTCAATAAAGCTTGCCTTGAGTGCTTCAAG
TAGTGTGTGCCCGTCTGTTGTGTGACTCTGGTAACTAGAGATCCCTCAGACCCTTTTAGTCAGTGTGGAA
AATCTCTAGCAGTGGCGCCCGAACAGGGACTTGAAAGCGAAAGGGAAACCAGAGGAGCTCTCTCGACGCA
GGACTCGGCTTGCTGAAGCGCGCACGGCAAGAGGCGAGGGGCGGCGACTGGTGAGTACGCCAAAAATTTT
GACTAGCGGAGGCTAGAAGGAGAGAGATGGGTGCGAGAGCGTCAGTATTAAGCGGGGGAGAATTAGATCG
CGATGGGAAAAAATTCGGTTAAGGCCAGGGGGAAAGAAAAAATATAAATTAAAACATATAGTATGGGCAA
GCAGGGAGCTAGAACGATTCGCAGTTAATCCTGGCCTGTTAGAAACATCAGAAGGCTGTAGACAAATACT
GGGACAGCTACAACCATCCCTTCAGACAGGATCAGAAGAACTTAGATCATTATATAATACAGTAGCAACC
CTCTATTGTGTGCATCAAAGGATAGAGATAAAAGACACCAAGGAAGCTTTAGACAAGATAGAGGAAGAGC
AAAACAAAAGTAAGACCACCGCACAGCAAGCGGCCGGCCGCTGATCTTCAGACCTGGAGGAGGAGATATG
AGGGACAATTGGAGAAGTGAATTATATAAATATAAAGTAGTAAAAATTGAACCATTAGGAGTAGCACCCA
CCAAGGCAAAGAGAAGAGTGGTGCAGAGAGAAAAAAGAGCAGTGGGAATAGGAGCTTTGTTCCTTGGGTT
CTTGGGAGCAGCAGGAAGCACTATGGGCGCAGCGTCAATGACGCTGACGGTACAGGCCAGACAATTATTG
TCTGGTATAGTGCAGCAGCAGAACAATTTGCTGAGGGCTATTGAGGCGCAACAGCATCTGTTGCAACTCA
CAGTCTGGGGCATCAAGCAGCTCCAGGCAAGAATCCTGGCTGTGGAAAGATACCTAAAGGATCAACAGCT
CCTGGGGATTTGGGGTTGCTCTGGAAAACTCATTTGCACCACTGCTGTGCCTTGGAATGCTAGTTGGAGT
AATAAATCTCTGGAACAGATTTGGAATCACACGACCTGGATGGAGTGGGACAGAGAAATTAACAATTACA
CAAGCTTAATACACTCCTTAATTGAAGAATCGCAAAACCAGCAAGAAAAGAATGAACAAGAATTATTGGA
ATTAGATAAATGGGCAAGTTTGTGGAATTGGTTTAACATAACAAATTGGCTGTGGTATATAAAATTATTC
ATAATGATAGTAGGAGGCTTGGTAGGTTTAAGAATAGTTTTTGCTGTACTTTCTATAGTGAATAGAGTTA
GGCAGGGATATTCACCATTATCGTTTCAGACCCACCTCCCAACCCCGAGGGGACCCGACAGGCCCGAAGG
AATAGAAGAAGAAGGTGGAGAGAGAGACAGAGACAGATCCATTCGATTAGTGAA
Features (pLannotate 1.2.2; 35 found; start..end, strand, type, name):
     43..160     +  misc_feature   cPPT/CTS: central polypurine tract and central termination sequence of HIV-1
    197..229     -  misc_feature   MCS (fragment): pBluescript multiple cloning site
    313..720     +  promoter       SFFV promoter: spleen focus-forming virus long terminal repeat (LTR) promoter
    795..1394    +  CDS            FUS (fragment): FUS_HUMAN - Also known as TLS. Experimental evidence at protein level: Swiss-Prot protein existence level 1. DNA/RNA-binding protein that plays a role in various cellular processes such as transcription regulation, RNA splicing, RNA transport, DNA repair and damage response (PubMed:27731383). Binds to nascent pre-mRNAs and acts as a molecular mediator between RNA polymerase II and U1 small nuclear ribonucleoprotein thereby coupling transcription and splicing (PubMed:26124092). Binds also its own pre- mRNA and autoregulates its expression; this autoregulation mechanism is mediated by non-sense-
   1446..2153    +  CDS            mCherry: mCherry is a basic (constitutively fluorescent) red fluorescent protein published in 2004, derived from Discosoma sp.. It is reported to be a very rapidly-maturing monomer with low acid sensitivity.
   2166..3659    +  CDS            CRY2PHR: N-terminal photolyase homology region of Arabidopsis thaliana cryptochrome 2 binds to CIB1 upon exposure to blue light (Kennedy et al., 2010)
   3762..3792    +  misc_feature   MCS (fragment): pUC18/19 multiple cloning site
   3793..3811    +  misc_feature   MCS (fragment): pBluescript multiple cloning site
   3811..4399    +  misc_feature   WPRE: woodchuck hepatitis virus posttranscriptional regulatory element
   4400..4422    +  misc_feature   MCS (fragment): pBluescript multiple cloning site
   4439..4507    +  CDS            nef (fragment): NEF_HV1Z2 - Experimental evidence at protein level: Swiss-Prot protein existence level 1. Extracellular Nef protein targets CD4(+) T-lymphocytes for apoptosis by interacting with CXCR4 surface receptors. From Human immunodeficiency virus type 1 group M subtype D (isolate Z2/CDC-Z34) (HIV-1).
   4509..4742    +  LTR            3' LTR (ΔU3): self-inactivating 3' long terminal repeat (LTR) from HIV-1
   4767..4785    -  promoter       SP6 promoter: promoter for bacteriophage SP6 RNA polymerase
   5013..5292    +  CDS            TcR (fragment): tetracycline efflux protein; tet; confers resistance to tetracycline
   5293..5341    -  misc_feature   bom (fragment): basis of mobility region from pBR322
   5443..5478    -  CDS            rop (fragment): Rop protein, which maintains plasmids at low copy number; rop
   5573..5677    +  promoter       AmpR promoter: bla
   5678..6538    +  CDS            AmpR: β-lactamase; bla; confers resistance to ampicillin, carbenicillin, and related antibiotics
   6709..7297    +  rep_origin     ori: high-copy-number ColE1/pMB1/pBR322/pUC origin of replication
   7480..7536    +  CDS            lacI (fragment): lac repressor; lacI; The lac repressor binds to the lac operator to inhibit transcription in E. coli. This inhibition can be relieved by adding lactose or isopropyl-β-D-thiogalactopyranoside (IPTG).
   7543..7872    +  promoter       SV40 promoter: SV40 enhancer and early promoter
   8072..8191    +  CDS            gpt (fragment): XGPT_ECOLI - Also known as gpp, gxu. Experimental evidence at protein level: Swiss-Prot protein existence level 1. Purine salvage pathway enzyme that catalyzes the transfer of the ribosyl-5-phosphate group from 5-phospho-alpha-D-ribose 1- diphosphate (PRPP) to the N9 position of the 6-oxopurines guanine and xanthine to form the corresponding ribonucleotides GMP (guanosine 5'- monophosphate) and XMP (xanthosine 5'-monophosphate), with the release of PPi. To a lesser extent, also acts on hypoxanthine (PubMed:9100006, PubMed:3886014). Does not ribophosphorylate adenine (PubMed:3886014). From Esch
   8191..8526    +  CDS            gpt (fragment): XGPT_ECOLI - Also known as gpp, gxu. Experimental evidence at protein level: Swiss-Prot protein existence level 1. Purine salvage pathway enzyme that catalyzes the transfer of the ribosyl-5-phosphate group from 5-phospho-alpha-D-ribose 1- diphosphate (PRPP) to the N9 position of the 6-oxopurines guanine and xanthine to form the corresponding ribonucleotides GMP (guanosine 5'- monophosphate) and XMP (xanthosine 5'-monophosphate), with the release of PPi. To a lesser extent, also acts on hypoxanthine (PubMed:9100006, PubMed:3886014). Does not ribophosphorylate adenine (PubMed:3886014). From Esch
   8621..8926    +  CDS            frsA (fragment): FRSA_ECOLI - Also known as yafA. Experimental evidence at protein level: Swiss-Prot protein existence level 1. Catalyzes the hydrolysis of esters (PubMed:15808744). Displays esterase activity toward pNP-butyrate (PubMed:15808744). May stimulate mixed-acid fermentation by acting as a fermentation/respiration switch that down-regulates respiration and up- regulates fermentation rates (PubMed:15169777). From Escherichia coli (strain K12).
   8930..9004    +  CDS            small t antigen (fragment): SV40 (simian virus 40) small t antigen
   9006..9071    +  intron         small t intron: SV40 (simian virus 40) small t antigen intron
   9201..9221    +  CDS            SV40 NLS: nuclear localization signal of SV40 (simian virus 40) large T antigen
   9540..9623    +  CDS            large T antigen (fragment): large T antigen from SV40 (simian virus 40)
   9646..9780    +  polyA_signal   SV40 poly(A) signal: SV40 polyadenylation signal
   9947..10276   +  CDS            nef (fragment): NEF_HV1BR - Experimental evidence at protein level: Swiss-Prot protein existence level 1. Extracellular Nef protein targets CD4(+) T-lymphocytes for apoptosis by interacting with CXCR4 surface receptors (PubMed:14990729). From Human immunodeficiency virus type 1 group M subtype B (isolate BRU/LAI) (HIV-1).
  10324..10581   +  LTR            5' LTR (truncated): truncated 5' long terminal repeat (LTR) from HIV-1
  10628..10753   +  misc_feature   HIV-1 Ψ: packaging signal of human immunodeficiency virus type 1
  10737..11075   +  CDS            HIV-1 gag (fragment): gag protein from human immunodeficiency virus 1; gag
  11250..11483   +  misc_feature   RRE: The Rev response element (RRE) of HIV-1 allows for Rev-dependent mRNA export from the nucleus to the cytoplasm.
  11860..6       +  CDS            Rev (fragment) (across the origin): human immunodeficiency virus 1 (HIV-1) Rev protein; rev; enhances nuclear export of unspliced and incompletely spliced viral mRNAs
