[The description below was written by a language model from this plasmid's Addgene catalogue record and pLannotate feature annotations shown in this document.]
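Description:
pHR-FUSN-mCh-Cry2olig is a lentiviral transfer plasmid of about 12 kb, built on the pHR backbone for expression in mammalian cells. It is propagated in E. coli through a high-copy ColE1/pUC-type origin and selected with ampicillin (AmpR). The backbone also carries remnants of older vector lineages, including fragments of TcR, rop, bom and lacI. An SV40 promoter–gpt segment with the SV40 small t intron and poly(A) signal lies outside the viral transfer region. The lentiviral elements comprise a truncated HIV-1 5' LTR, the Ψ packaging signal with a partial gag sequence, the RRE for Rev-dependent export of the genomic RNA, the cPPT/CTS, and a self-inactivating ΔU3 3' LTR. Because these elements supply no viral proteins, producing particles requires packaging and envelope functions provided in trans.

The payload is a single fusion open reading frame driven by the SFFV promoter and followed by a WPRE, which enhances transcript expression. It encodes residues 1–214 of human FUS, the N-terminal region of this DNA/RNA-binding protein, fused at its C terminus to the red fluorescent protein mCherry and then to Cry2olig. The feature table annotates this last part as the photolyase homology region of Arabidopsis cryptochrome 2. By its name, Cry2olig is a variant with enhanced blue-light-induced oligomerisation, although the record does not state which mutation defines it. The depositor notes that their Cry2 versions retain an extra 29 residues beyond the C terminus of Cry2PHR. According to the associated publication title, the construct belongs to the light-activated "optoDroplet" system. In that system, blue light drives Cry2 clustering, which raises the local concentration of the FUS domain and triggers intracellular phase transitions that can be followed by mCherry fluorescence.
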