Addgene plasmid #101224: pHR-FUSN-mCh-Cry2olig
Purpose: FUS(1-214) fused to mCh-Cry2olig
Depositing lab: Clifford Brangwynne. Depositing organization: Princeton University. Publication: Spatiotemporal Control of Intracellular Phase Transitions Using Light-Activated optoDroplets. Shin Y, Berry J, Pannucci N, Haataja MP, Toettcher JE, Brangwynne CP. Cell. 2017 Jan 12;168(1-2):159-171.e14. doi: 10.1016/j.cell.2016.11.054. Epub 2016 Dec 29. PubMed 28041848.
Backbone
  Vector backbone: pHR
  Vector type: Mammalian Expression, Lentiviral
Growth in bacteria
  Bacterial resistance: Ampicillin, 100 μg/mL
  Growth temperature: 37°C
  Growth strain: NEB Stable
  Copy number: Unknown
Gene/Insert
  Gene/Insert name: FUS(aa1-214)
  Species: H. sapiens (human)
  Entrez Gene: FUS (a.k.a. ALS6, ETM4, FUS1, HNRNPP2, POMP75, TLS, altFUS)
  Promoter: SFFV
  Tag / fusion protein: mCherry-Cry2olig (C terminal on insert)
  Cloning method: Unknown
  Sequencing primers: 5′ n/a
Terms and licenses: Academic/Nonprofit Terms; Industry Terms: Not Available to Industry
Depositor comments: Our Cry2WT contains an additional 29 amino acids at the C-terminus of Cry2PHR. These additional residues are also retained in other constructs we used in the associated study.
How to cite: pHR-FUSN-mCh-Cry2olig was a gift from Clifford Brangwynne (Addgene plasmid # 101224 ; http://n2t.net/addgene:101224 ; RRID:Addgene_101224)
